Addgene plasmid #203776: PMT-mTurquoise2_2
Purpose: Brightness calibration
Depositing lab: Thorsten Wohland. Depositing organization: National University of Singapore. Publication: The dependence of EGFR oligomerization on environment and structure: A camera-based N&B study. Balasubramanian H, Sankaran J, Pandey S, Goh CJH, Wohland T. Biophys J. 2022 Dec 6;121(23):4452-4466. doi: 10.1016/j.bpj.2022.11.003. Epub 2022 Nov 5. PubMed 36335429.
Backbone
  Vector backbone: pRK5
  Backbone size w/o insert (bp): 2949
  Vector type: Mammalian Expression
Growth in bacteria
  Bacterial resistance: Ampicillin, 100 μg/mL
  Growth temperature: 37°C
  Growth strain: DH5alpha
  Copy number: Unknown
Gene/Insert
  Gene/Insert name: PMT-mTurquoise2 dimer (alt name: plasma membrane targeted mTurquoise2 dimer)
  Species: Synthetic
  Insert size (bp): 1530
  Cloning method: Restriction Enzyme; 5′ cloning site unknown (unknown if destroyed)
Terms and licenses: Academic/Nonprofit Terms; Industry Terms: Not Available to Industry
How to cite: PMT-mTurquoise2_2 was a gift from Thorsten Wohland (Addgene plasmid # 203776 ; http://n2t.net/addgene:203776 ; RRID:Addgene_203776)
