[The description below was written by a language model from this plasmid's Addgene catalogue record and pLannotate feature annotations shown in this document.]
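Description:
PMT-mTurquoise2_2 is a mammalian expression plasmid built on the pRK5 backbone that encodes a plasma membrane-targeted tandem dimer of the cyan fluorescent protein mTurquoise2. The full sequenced construct is about 4.5 kb, and the catalogue lists a synthetic insert of roughly 1.5 kb. It is propagated in E. coli through a high-copy ColE1/pUC-type origin and selected with ampicillin via the β-lactamase gene under its native bla promoter.

Expression in mammalian cells is driven by the human cytomegalovirus immediate early enhancer and promoter. Downstream lie two consecutive mTurquoise2 coding sequences in the same orientation, separated by a short gap consistent with a linker, so the two fluorophores are produced as a single polypeptide. A short unannotated stretch between the attB1 site and the first mTurquoise2 copy presumably carries the plasma membrane targeting signal named in the record, though its identity is not stated. An SV40 polyadenylation signal follows the cassette, annotated on the reverse strand alongside a small fragment of SV40 large T antigen that is a remnant of the source region. The attB4, attB1 and attB2 sites flanking the promoter and the insert are Gateway recombination scars, suggesting modular assembly at some stage, although the catalogue lists restriction enzyme cloning.

The stated purpose is brightness calibration. A membrane-anchored protein carrying exactly two fluorophores serves as a known dimer standard for number and brightness analysis. It is typically compared with a monomeric counterpart so that the oligomeric state of labelled membrane proteins, such as EGFR in the associated study, can be estimated from the molecular brightness measured in live cells.
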