Features (pLannotate 1.2.2; 12 found; start..end, strand, type, name):
      1..21      +  protein_bind   attB4: mutant version of attB; core recombination site for the Gateway® BP reaction BP Clonase™
     82..385     +  enhancer       CMV enhancer: human cytomegalovirus immediate early enhancer
    386..589     +  promoter       CMV promoter: human cytomegalovirus (CMV) immediate early promoter
    617..637     +  protein_bind   attB1: mutant version of attB; core recombination site for the Gateway® BP reaction BP Clonase™
    698..1414    +  CDS            mTurquoise2: mTurquoise2 is a basic (constitutively fluorescent) cyan fluorescent protein published in 2012, derived from Aequorea victoria. It is reported to be a rapidly-maturing monomer with very low acid sensitivity.
   1436..2152    +  CDS            mTurquoise2: mTurquoise2 is a basic (constitutively fluorescent) cyan fluorescent protein published in 2012, derived from Aequorea victoria. It is reported to be a rapidly-maturing monomer with very low acid sensitivity.
   2183..2207    -  protein_bind   attB2: mutant version of attB; recombination site for the Gateway® BP reaction BP Clonase™
   2236..2357    -  polyA_signal   SV40 poly(A) signal: SV40 polyadenylation signal
   2380..2448    -  CDS            large T antigen (fragment): large T antigen from SV40 (simian virus 40)
   2644..3232    -  rep_origin     ori: high-copy-number ColE1/pMB1/pBR322/pUC origin of replication
   3403..4263    -  CDS            AmpR: β-lactamase; bla; confers resistance to ampicillin, carbenicillin, and related antibiotics
   4264..4368    -  promoter       AmpR promoter: bla
>Addgene plasmid #203776 | PMT-mTurquoise2_2 | addgene full sequence | sequence record 401128 | Addgene NGS Result
CAACTTTGTATAGAAAAGTTGTAGTTATTAATAGTAATCAATTACGGGGTCATTAGTTCATAGCCCATAT
ATGGAGTTCCGCGTTACATAACTTACGGTAAATGGCCCGCCTGGCTGACCGCCCAACGACCCCCGCCCAT
TGACGTCAATAATGACGTATGTTCCCATAGTAACGCCAATAGGGACTTTCCATTGACGTCAATGGGTGGA
GTATTTACGGTAAACTGCCCACTTGGCAGTACATCAAGTGTATCATATGCCAAGTACGCCCCCTATTGAC
GTCAATGACGGTAAATGGCCCGCCTGGCATTATGCCCAGTACATGACCTTATGGGACTTTCCTACTTGGC
AGTACATCTACGTATTAGTCATCGCTATTACCATGGTGATGCGGTTTTGGCAGTACATCAATGGGCGTGG
ATAGCGGTTTGACTCACGGGGATTTCCAAGTCTCCACCCCATTGACGTCAATGGGAGTTTGTTTTGGCAC
CAAAATCAACGGGACTTTCCAAAATGTCGTAACAACTCCGCCCCATTGACGCAAATGGGCGGTAGGCGTG
TACGGTGGGAGGTCTATATAAGCAGAGCTGGTTTAGTGAACCGTCAGATCACCGGTCAAGTTTGTACAAA
AAAGCAGGCTGCCACCATGGGCTGCTTCTTCAGCAAGCGGCGGAAGGCCGACAAGGAGAGCACTAGTATG
GTGAGCAAGGGCGAGGAGCTGTTCACCGGGGTGGTGCCCATCCTGGTCGAGCTGGACGGCGACGTAAACG
GCCACAAGTTCAGCGTGTCCGGCGAGGGCGAGGGCGATGCCACCTACGGCAAGCTGACCCTGAAGTTCAT
CTGCACCACCGGCAAGCTGCCCGTGCCCTGGCCCACCCTCGTGACCACCCTGTCCTGGGGCGTGCAGTGC
TTCGCCCGCTACCCCGACCACATGAAGCAGCACGACTTCTTCAAGTCCGCCATGCCCGAAGGCTACGTCC
AGGAGCGCACCATCTTCTTCAAGGACGACGGCAACTACAAGACCCGCGCCGAGGTGAAGTTCGAGGGCGA
CACCCTGGTGAACCGCATCGAGCTGAAGGGCATCGACTTCAAGGAGGACGGCAACATCCTGGGGCACAAG
CTGGAGTACAACTACTTTAGCGACAACGTCTATATCACCGCCGACAAGCAGAAGAACGGCATCAAGGCCA
ACTTCAAGATCCGCCACAACATCGAGGACGGCGGCGTGCAGCTCGCCGACCACTACCAGCAGAACACCCC
CATCGGCGACGGCCCCGTGCTGCTGCCCGACAACCACTACCTGAGCACCCAGTCCAAGCTGAGCAAAGAC
CCCAACGAGAAGCGCGATCACATGGTCCTGCTGGAGTTCGTGACCGCCGCCGGGATCACTCTCGGCATGG
ACGAGCTGTACAAGGGTGGCGGAGGGTCCGCTAGTATGGTGAGCAAGGGCGAGGAGCTGTTCACCGGGGT
GGTGCCCATCCTGGTCGAGCTGGACGGCGACGTAAACGGCCACAAGTTCAGCGTGTCCGGCGAGGGCGAG
GGCGATGCCACCTACGGCAAGCTGACCCTGAAGTTCATCTGCACCACCGGCAAGCTGCCCGTGCCCTGGC
CCACCCTCGTGACCACCCTGTCCTGGGGCGTGCAGTGCTTCGCCCGCTACCCCGACCACATGAAGCAGCA
CGACTTCTTCAAGTCCGCCATGCCCGAAGGCTACGTCCAGGAGCGCACCATCTTCTTCAAGGACGACGGC
AACTACAAGACCCGCGCCGAGGTGAAGTTCGAGGGCGACACCCTGGTGAACCGCATCGAGCTGAAGGGCA
TCGACTTCAAGGAGGACGGCAACATCCTGGGGCACAAGCTGGAGTACAACTACTTTAGCGACAACGTCTA
TATCACCGCCGACAAGCAGAAGAACGGCATCAAGGCCAACTTCAAGATCCGCCACAACATCGAGGACGGC
GGCGTGCAGCTCGCCGACCACTACCAGCAGAACACCCCCATCGGCGACGGCCCCGTGCTGCTGCCCGACA
ACCACTACCTGAGCACCCAGTCCAAGCTGAGCAAAGACCCCAACGAGAAGCGCGATCACATGGTCCTGCT
GGAGTTCGTGACCGCCGCCGGGATCACTCTCGGCATGGACGAGCTGTACAAGGGTGGCGGAGGGTCCGCT
AGCTAAAAGCTTACCCAGCTTTCTTGTACAAAGTGGTGATGGCCGGCCGCTTCGAGCAGACATGATAAGA
TACATTGATGAGTTTGGACAAACCACAACTAGAATGCAGTGAAAAAAATGCTTTATTTGTGAAATTTGTG
ATGCTATTGCTTTATTTGTAACCATTATAAGCTGCAATAAACAAGTTAACAACAACAATTGCATTCATTT
TATGTTTCAGGTTCAGGGGGAGGTGTGGGAGGTTTTTTAAAGCAAGTAAAACCTCTACAAATGTGGTAGC
GGCCGCGGCGCTCTTCCGCTTCCTCGCTCACTGACTCGCTGCGCTCGGTCGTTCGGCTGCGGCGAGCGGT
ATCAGCTCACTCAAAGGCGGTAATACGGTTATCCACAGAATCAGGGGATAACGCAGGAAAGAACATGTGA
GCAAAAGGCCAGCAAAAGGCCAGGAACCGTAAAAAGGCCGCGTTGCTGGCGTTTTTCCATAGGCTCCGCC
CCCCTGACGAGCATCACAAAAATCGACGCTCAAGTCAGAGGTGGCGAAACCCGACAGGACTATAAAGATA
CCAGGCGTTTCCCCCTGGAAGCTCCCTCGTGCGCTCTCCTGTTCCGACCCTGCCGCTTACCGGATACCTG
TCCGCCTTTCTCTCTTCGGGAAGCGTGGCGCTTTCTCATAGCTCACGCTGTAGGTATCTCAGTTCGGTGT
AGGTCGTTCGCTCCAAGCTGGGCTGTGTGCACGAACCCCCCGTTCAGCCCGACCGCTGCGCCTTATCCGG
TAACTATCGTCTTGAGTCCAACCCGGTAAGACACGACTTATCGCCACTGGCAGCAGCCACTGGTAACAGG
ATTAGCAGAGCGAGGTATGTAGGCGGTGCTACAGAGTTCTTGAAGTGGTGGCCTAACTACGGCTACACTA
GAAGAACAGTATTTGGTATCTGCGCTCTGCTGAAGCCAGTTACCTTCGGAAAAAGAGTTGGTAGCTCTTG
ATCCGGCAAACAAACCACCGCTGGTAGCGGTGGTTTTTTTGTTTGCAAGCAGCAGATTACGCGCAGAAAA
AAAGGATCTCAAGAAGATCCTTTGATCTTTTCTACGGGGTCTGACGCTCAGTGGAACGAAAACTCACGTT
AAGGGATTTTGGTCATGAGATTATCAAAAAGGATCTTCACCTAGATCCTTTTAAATTAAAAATGAAGTTT
TAAATCAATCTAAAGTATATATGAGTAAACTTGGTCTGACAGTTACCAATGCTTAATCAGTGAGGCACCT
ATCTCAGCGATCTGTCTATTTCGTTCATCCATAGTTGCCTGACTCCCCGTCGTGTAGATAACTACGATAC
GGGAGGGCTTACCATCTGGCCCCAGTGCTGCAATGATACCGCGAGACCCACGCTCACCGGCTCCAGATTT
ATCAGCAATAAACCAGCCAGCCGGAAGGGCCGAGCGCAGAAGTGGTCCTGCAACTTTATCCGCCTCCATC
CAGTCTATTAATTGTTGCCGGGAAGCTAGAGTAAGTAGTTCGCCAGTTAATAGTTTGCGCAACGTTGTTG
CCATTGCTACAGGCATCGTGGTGTCACGCTCGTCGTTTGGTATGGCTTCATTCAGCTCCGGTTCCCAACG
ATCAAGGCGAGTTACATGATCCCCCATGTTGTGCAAAAAAGCGGTTAGCTCCTTCGGTCCTCCGATCGTT
GTCAGAAGTAAGTTGGCCGCAGTGTTATCACTCATGGTTATGGCAGCACTGCATAATTCTCTTACTGTCA
TGCCATCCGTAAGATGCTTTTCTGTGACTGGTGAGTACTCAACCAAGTCATTCTGAGAATAGTGTATGCG
GCGACCGAGTTGCTCTTGCCCGGCGTCAATACGGGATAATACCGCGCCACATAGCAGAACTTTAAAAGTG
CTCATCATTGGAAAACGTTCTTCGGGGCGAAAACTCTCAAGGATCTTACCGCTGTTGAGATCCAGTTCGA
TGTAACCCACTCGTGCACCCAACTGATCTTCAGCATCTTTTACTTTCACCAGCGTTTCTGGGTGAGCAAA
AACAGGAAGGCAAAATGCCGCAAAAAAGGGAATAAGGGCGACACGGAAATGTTGAATACTCATACTCTTC
CTTTTTCAATATTATTGAAGCATTTATCAGGGTTATTGTCTCATGAGCGGATACATATTTGAATGTATTT
AGAAAAATAAACAAATAGGGGTTCCGCGCACATTTCCCCGAAAAGTGCCACCTGACGTCTAAGAAACCAT
TATTATCATGACATTAACCTATAAAAATAGGCGTATCACGAGGCCCTTTCGTCGGCGCGCCGCGGCCGC
